Addgene plasmid #167476: CMV-mEGFP(A206K)-paCaMKII(T286A)-ShadowG
Purpose: Expresses paCaMKII in mammalian cells to measure structural change of paCaMKII.
Depositing lab: Hideji Murakoshi. Publication: Photoactivatable CaMKII induces synaptic plasticity in single synapses. Shibata ACE, Ueda HH, Eto K, Onda M, Sato A, Ohba T, Nabekura J, Murakoshi H. Nat Commun. 2021 Feb 2;12(1):751. doi: 10.1038/s41467-021-21025-6. PubMed 33531495.
Backbone
  Vector backbone: Customized Vector
  Vector type: Mammalian Expression
Growth in bacteria
  Bacterial resistance: Ampicillin, 100 μg/mL
  Growth temperature: 37°C
  Growth strain: DH5alpha
  Copy number: High Copy
Gene/Insert
  Gene/Insert name: mEGFP(A206K)-paCaMKII(T286A)-ShadowG
  Species: R. norvegicus (rat), Synthetic
  Insert size (bp): 6472
  Promoter: CMV
  Tag / fusion protein: mEGFP(A206K) (N terminal on insert); ShadowG (C terminal on insert)
  Cloning method: Restriction Enzyme; 5′ cloning site AgeI (destroyed during cloning); 3′ cloning site NotI (unknown if destroyed)
  Sequencing primers: 5′ Unknown
Terms and licenses: Academic/Nonprofit Terms; Industry Terms: Not Available to Industry
Depositor comments: Only tested in HeLa cells, but not in neurons.
How to cite: CMV-mEGFP(A206K)-paCaMKII(T286A)-ShadowG was a gift from Hideji Murakoshi (Addgene plasmid # 167476 ; http://n2t.net/addgene:167476 ; RRID:Addgene_167476)
