[The description below was written by a language model from this plasmid's Addgene catalogue record and pLannotate feature annotations shown in this document.]
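Description:
CMV-mEGFP(A206K)-paCaMKII(T286A)-ShadowG is a mammalian expression plasmid built on a customized backbone and propagated in E. coli through a high-copy ColE1/pUC-type origin with ampicillin selection (AmpR under its own bla promoter). An f1 phage origin is also present. No mammalian selection marker appears in the feature table, so the plasmid is suited to transient transfection. The catalogue's insert size (6472 bp) is nearly the length of the whole sequenced plasmid (6,482 nt), so it probably refers to the full construct rather than to the coding insert alone.

The payload is a single fusion open reading frame driven by the human CMV immediate-early enhancer and promoter and terminated by an SV40 polyadenylation signal. At the N terminus is mEGFP carrying the monomerizing A206K substitution, joined through a short remnant of a multiple cloning site to photoactivatable CaMKII (paCaMKII) bearing a T286A mutation. In CaMKII, T286 is the autophosphorylation site associated with autonomous kinase activity. The record lists the insert as rat and synthetic; the automated annotation labels this segment by similarity to human CAMK2G, which is only a homology match, and it does not separately annotate the light-sensitive element. At the C terminus is ShadowG, which the annotation tool matches to mCitrine, consistent with a yellow-fluorescent-protein-derived sequence. ShadowG is generally known as a dim acceptor for FRET and fluorescence-lifetime measurements.

Flanking the kinase with an mEGFP donor and a ShadowG acceptor fits the stated purpose of measuring structural changes of paCaMKII in mammalian cells. The depositor notes that the construct was tested only in HeLa cells, not in neurons.
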