Features (pLannotate 1.2.2; 14 found; start..end, strand, type, name):
     43..346     +  enhancer       CMV enhancer: human cytomegalovirus immediate early enhancer
    347..550     +  promoter       CMV promoter: human cytomegalovirus (CMV) immediate early promoter
    595..1311    +  CDS            mEGFP: mEGFP is a basic (constitutively fluorescent) green fluorescent protein published in 2002, derived from Aequorea victoria. It has moderate acid sensitivity.
   1312..1332    +  misc_feature   MCS (fragment): multiple cloning site
   1333..3087    +  CDS            CAMK2G: KCC2G_HUMAN - Also known as CAMK, CAMK-II, CAMKG. Experimental evidence at protein level: Swiss-Prot protein existence level 1. Calcium/calmodulin-dependent protein kinase that functions autonomously after Ca(2+)/calmodulin-binding and autophosphorylation, and is involved in sarcoplasmic reticulum Ca(2+) transport in skeletal muscle and may function in dendritic spine and synapse formation and neuronal plasticity. In slow-twitch muscles, is involved in regulation of sarcoplasmic reticulum (SR) Ca(2+) transport and in fast-twitch muscle participates in the control of Ca(2+) release from the SR
   3151..3855    +  CDS            mCitrine: mCitrine is a basic (constitutively fluorescent) yellow fluorescent protein published in 2001, derived from Aequorea victoria.
   3874..3957    +  CDS            large T antigen (fragment): large T antigen from SV40 (simian virus 40)
   3980..4101    +  polyA_signal   SV40 poly(A) signal: SV40 polyadenylation signal
   4108..4536    +  rep_origin     f1 ori (sequence partly withheld): f1 bacteriophage origin of replication; arrow indicates direction of (+) strand synthesis
   4619..4723    +  promoter       AmpR promoter: bla
   4724..5584    +  CDS            AmpR: β-lactamase; bla; confers resistance to ampicillin, carbenicillin, and related antibiotics
   5755..6343    +  rep_origin     ori: high-copy-number ColE1/pMB1/pBR322/pUC origin of replication
   6423..6457    +  rep_origin     RSF ori (fragment): Plasmids containing the RSF 1030 origin of replication can be propagated in E. coli cells that contain additional plasmids with compatible origins.
   6465..6482    +  enhancer       CMV enhancer (fragment): human cytomegalovirus immediate early enhancer
>Addgene plasmid #167476 | CMV-mEGFP(A206K)-paCaMKII(T286A)-ShadowG | addgene full sequence | sequence record 329024 | Addgene NGS Result
AATTACGGGGTCATTAGTTCATAGCCCATATATGGAGTTCCGCGTTACATAACTTACGGTAAATGGCCCG
CCTGGCTGACCGCCCAACGACCCCCGCCCATTGACGTCAATAATGACGTATGTTCCCATAGTAACGCCAA
TAGGGACTTTCCATTGACGTCAATGGGTGGAGTATTTACGGTAAACTGCCCACTTGGCAGTACATCAAGT
GTATCATATGCCAAGTACGCCCCCTATTGACGTCAATGACGGTAAATGGCCCGCCTGGCATTATGCCCAG
TACATGACCTTATGGGACTTTCCTACTTGGCAGTACATCTACGTATTAGTCATCGCTATTACCATGGTGA
TGCGGTTTTGGCAGTACATCAATGGGCGTGGATAGCGGTTTGACTCACGGGGATTTCCAAGTCTCCACCC
CATTGACGTCAATGGGAGTTTGTTTTGGCACCAAAATCAACGGGACTTTCCAAAATGTCGTAACAACTCC
GCCCCATTGACGCAAATGGGCGGTAGGCGTGTACGGTGGGAGGTCTATATAAGCAGAGCTGGTTTAGTGA
ACCGTCAGATCCGCTAGCGCTACCGGTCGCCACCATGGTGAGCAAGGGCGAGGAGCTGTTCACCGGGGTG
GTGCCCATCCTGGTCGAGCTGGACGGCGACGTAAACGGCCACAAGTTCAGCGTGTCCGGCGAGGGCGAGG
GCGATGCCACCTACGGCAAGCTGACCCTGAAGTTCATCTGCACCACCGGCAAGCTGCCCGTGCCCTGGCC
CACCCTCGTGACCACCCTGACCTACGGCGTGCAGTGCTTCAGCCGCTACCCCGACCACATGAAGCAGCAC
GACTTCTTCAAGTCCGCCATGCCCGAAGGCTACGTCCAGGAGCGCACCATCTTCTTCAAGGACGACGGCA
ACTACAAGACCCGCGCCGAGGTGAAGTTCGAGGGCGACACCCTGGTGAACCGCATCGAGCTGAAGGGCAT
CGACTTCAAGGAGGACGGCAACATCCTGGGGCACAAGCTGGAGTACAACTACAACAGCCACAACGTCTAT
ATCATGGCCGACAAGCAGAAGAACGGCATCAAGGTGAACTTCAAGATCCGCCACAACATCGAGGACGGCA
GCGTGCAGCTCGCCGACCACTACCAGCAGAACACCCCCATCGGCGACGGCCCCGTGCTGCTGCCCGACAA
CCACTACCTGAGCACCCAGTCCAAGCTGAGCAAAGACCCCAACGAGAAGCGCGATCACATGGTCCTGCTG
GAGTTCGTGACCGCCGCCGGGATCACTCTCGGCATGGACGAGCTGTACAAGTCCGGACTCAGATCTCGAG
CTATGGCTACCATCACCTGCACCCGATTCACGGAAGAGTACCAGCTCTTCGAGGAACTGGGAAAGGGAGC
CTTCTCCGTGGTGCGCAGGTGTGTGAAGGTGCTGGCTGGCCAGGAGTATGCTGCCAAGATTATCAACACC
AAGAAGCTCTCAGCCAGAGATCACCAGAAGTTGGAACGCGAGGCCCGCATCTGCCGCTTGTTGAAGCACC
CCAATATCGTCCGACTCCATGACAGCATCTCCGAGGAGGGGCACCACTACCTTATCTTCGATCTGGTCAC
TGGTGGGGAGCTGTTCGAAGACATTGTGGCCCGGGAGTATTACAGTGAGGCTGATGCCAGCCACTGTATC
CAGCAGATCCTGGAGGCTGTGCTACACTGTCACCAGATGGGGGTGGTGCATCGCGACCTGAAGCCTGAGA
ATCTGTTGCTGGCTTCGAAGCTCAAGGGTGCTGCGGTGAAGCTGGCAGACTTTGGCCTGGCCATAGAGGT
TGAGGGAGAGCAGCAGGCATGGTTTGGGTTCGCAGGGACACCTGGATACCTCTCCCCAGAAGTGCTGCGG
AAGGACCCATACGGGAAGCCTGTGGACCTGTGGGCCTGTGGCGTCATCCTGTATATCTTGCTGGTTGGGT
ATCCCCCATTCTGGGATGAGGACCAGCACCGCCTGTACCAGCAGATCAAAGCTGGTGCCTACGATTTCCC
ATCACCAGAATGGGACACCGTCACCCCGGAAGCCAAGGATCTGATCAATAAGATGCTGACCATCAACCCG
TCCAAACGCATCACGGCCGCTGAGGCTCTCAAGCACCCCTGGATCTCGCACCGCTCCAAGCTTCTGGAAC
GCATTGAAAAAAACTTTGTGATTACCGATCCGCGCCTGCCGGATAACCCGATTATTTTTGCGAGCGATAG
CTTTCTGCAGCTGACCGAATATAGCCGCGAAGAAATTCTGGGCCGCAACTGCCGCTTTCTGCAGGGCCCG
GAAACCGATCGCGCGACCGTGCGCAAAATTCGCGATGCGATTGATAACCAGACCGAAGTGACCGTGCAGC
TGATTAACTATACCAAAAGCGGCAAAAAATTTTGGAACCTGTTTCATCTGCAGCCGATGCGCGATCAGAA
AGGCGATGTGCAGTATTTTATTGGCGTGCAGCTGGATGGCACCGAACATGTGCGCGATGCGGCGGAACGC
GAAGGCGTGATGCTGATTAAAAAAACCGCGGAAAACATTGATGAAGCGGCGAAAGAGCTCGAATTCGCCA
AGTGCATGCACAGACAGGAGGCCGTGGACTGCCTGAAGAAGTTCAATGCCAGGAGGAAACTGAAGGGAGC
CATCCTCACCACTATGCTGGCCACCAGGAACTTCTCCGTGCGCAAACAGGAAATTATCAAAGTGACAGAG
CAGCTGATCGAAGCCATAAGCAATGGAGACTTTGAATCCTACACGAAGATGTGCGACCCTGGAATGACAG
CCTTTGAACCGGAGGCCCTGGGGAACCTGGTCGAGGGCCTGGACCTTCATCGATTCTATTTTGAAAACCT
GTGGTCCCGGAACAGCAAGCCCGTGCACACCACCATCCTGAACCCTCACGTCCACCTGATGGGTGACGAG
TCAGCCTGCATCACCTACATCCGCACCACTCAGTACCTGGATGCGGGTGGCATCCCCCGCACGGCCCAGT
CAGAGGAGACCCGTGTCTGGCACCGCAGGGATGGAAAATGGCAGATCGTCCACTTCCACAGATCAGGGGC
GCCCTCCGTCCTGCCCCATGGATCCAACCAGCAGATATTCCTGCGGGACATAGAACAGGTGCCACAGCAG
ATGGTGAGCAAGGGCGAGGAGCTGTTCACCGGGGTGGTGCCCATCCTGGTCGAGCTGGACGGCGACGTAA
ACGGCCACAAGTTCAGCGTGTCCGGCGAGGGCGAGGGCGATGCCACCTACGGCAAGCTGACCCTGAAGCT
CATCTGCACCACCGGCAAGCTGCCCGTGCCCTGGCCCACCCTCGTGACCACCTTCGGCTACGGCCTGATG
TGCTTCGCGCGCTATCCAGACCACATGAAGCAGCACGACTTCTTCAAGTCCGCCATGCCCGAAGGCTACG
TCCAGGAGCGCACCATCTTCTTCAAGGACGACGGCAACTACAAGACCCGCGCCGAGGTGAAGTTCGAGGG
CGACACCCTGGTGAACCGCATCGAGCTGAAGGGCATCGACTTCAAGGAGGACGGCAACATCCTGGGGCAC
AAGCTCGAGTACAACTGGAACAGCCACAACGTCTATATCATGGCCGACAAGCAGAAGAACGGCATCAAGG
TGAACTTCAAGATCCGCCACAACATCGAGGACGGCAGCGTGCAGCTCGCCGACCACTACCAGCAGAACAC
CCCCATCGGCGACGGCCCCGTGCTGCTGCCCGACAACCACTACCTGAGCACCCAGTCCAAGCTGAGCAAA
GACCCCAACGAGAAGCGCGATCACATGGTCCTGCTGGAGTTCGTGACCGCCGCCGGGATCACTCTCGGCA
TGGACTAAGCGGCCGCGACACTAGATCATAATCAGCCATACCACATTTGTAGAGGTTTTACTTGCTTTAA
AAAACCTCCCACACCTCCCCCTGAACCTGAAACATAAAATGAATGCAATTGTTGTTGTTAACTTGTTTAT
TGCAGCTTATAATGGTTACAAATAAAGCAATAGCATCACAAATTTCACAAATAAAGCATTTTTTTCACTG
CATTCTAGTTGTGGTTTGTCCAAACTCATCAATGTATCTTAACGC
[126 nt withheld, positions 4106-4231]
C
[91 nt withheld, positions 4233-4323]
A
[49 nt withheld, positions 4325-4373]
CCTTTGACGTTGGAGTCCACGTTCTTT
[37 nt withheld, positions 4401-4437]
ACCCTATCTCGGTCTATTCTTTTGATTTATAAGGGATTTTGCCGATTTCGGCCTATTGGTTAAAAAATGA
GCTGATTTAACAAAAATTTAACGCGAATTTTAACAAAATATTAACGCTTACAATTTCCTCTAGATAATAA
TGGTTTCTTAGACGTCAGGTGGCACTTTTCGGGGAAATGTGCGCGGAACCCCTATTTGTTTATTTTTCTA
AATACATTCAAATATGTATCCGCTCATGAGACAATAACCCTGATAAATGCTTCAATAATATTGAAAAAGG
AAGAGTATGAGTATTCAACATTTCCGTGTCGCCCTTATTCCCTTTTTTGCGGCATTTTGCCTTCCTGTTT
TTGCTCACCCAGAAACGCTGGTGAAAGTAAAAGATGCTGAAGATCAGTTGGGTGCACGAGTGGGTTACAT
CGAACTGGATCTCAACAGCGGTAAGATCCTTGAGAGTTTTCGCCCCGAAGAACGTTTTCCAATGATGAGC
ACTTTTAAAGTTCTGCTATGTGGCGCGGTATTATCCCGTATTGACGCCGGGCAAGAGCAACTCGGTCGCC
GCATACACTATTCTCAGAATGACTTGGTTGAGTACTCACCAGTCACAGAAAAGCATCTTACGGATGGCAT
GACAGTAAGAGAATTATGCAGTGCTGCCATAACCATGAGTGATAACACTGCGGCCAACTTACTTCTGACA
ACGATCGGAGGACCGAAGGAGCTAACCGCTTTTTTGCACAACATGGGGGATCATGTAACTCGCCTTGATC
GTTGGGAACCGGAGCTGAATGAAGCCATACCAAACGACGAGCGTGACACCACGATGCCTGTAGCAATGGC
AACAACGTTGCGCAAACTATTAACTGGCGAACTACTTACTCTAGCTTCCCGGCAACAACTGATAGACTGG
ATGGAGGCGGATAAAGTTGCAGGACCACTTCTGCGCTCGGCCCTTCCGGCTGGCTGGTTTATTGCTGATA
AATCTGGAGCCGGTGAGCGTGGGTCTCGCGGTATCATTGCAGCACTGGGGCCAGATGGTAAGCCCTCCCG
TATCGTAGTTATCTACACGACGGGGAGTCAGGCAACTATGGATGAACGAAATAGACAGATCGCTGAGATA
GGTGCCTCACTGATTAAGCATTGGTAACTGTCAGACCAAGTTTACTCATATATACTTTAGATTGATTTAA
AACTTCATTTTTAATTTAAAAGGATCTAGGTGAAGATCCTTTTTGATAATCTCATGACCAAAATCCCTTA
ACGTGAGTTTTCGTTCCACTGAGCGTCAGACCCCGTAGAAAAGATCAAAGGATCTTCTTGAGATCCTTTT
TTTCTGCGCGTAATCTGCTGCTTGCAAACAAAAAAACCACCGCTACCAGCGGTGGTTTGTTTGCCGGATC
AAGAGCTACCAACTCTTTTTCCGAAGGTAACTGGCTTCAGCAGAGCGCAGATACCAAATACTGTTCTTCT
AGTGTAGCCGTAGTTAGGCCACCACTTCAAGAACTCTGTAGCACCGCCTACATACCTCGCTCTGCTAATC
CTGTTACCAGTGGCTGCTGCCAGTGGCGATAAGTCGTGTCTTACCGGGTTGGACTCAAGACGATAGTTAC
CGGATAAGGCGCAGCGGTCGGGCTGAACGGGGGGTTCGTGCACACAGCCCAGCTTGGAGCGAACGACCTA
CACCGAACTGAGATACCTACAGCGTGAGCTATGAGAAAGCGCCACGCTTCCCGAAGGGAGAAAGGCGGAC
AGGTATCCGGTAAGCGGCAGGGTCGGAACAGGAGAGCGCACGAGGGAGCTTCCAGGGGGAAACGCCTGGT
ATCTTTATAGTCCTGTCGGGTTTCGCCACCTCTGACTTGAGCGTCGATTTTTGTGATGCTCGTCAGGGGG
GCGGAGCCTATGGAAAAACGCCAGCAACGCGGCCTTTTTACGGTTCCTGGCCTTTTGCTGGCCTTTTGCT
CACATGGCTCGACAGATCCCCTGCGTTATCCCCTGATTCTGTGGATAACCGTATTACCGCCATGCATTAG
TTATTAATAGTAATC
